Addgene plasmid #31915: pTRE-Slow-FT
Depositing lab: Vladislav Verkhusha. Depositing organization: Albert Einstein College of Medicine. Publication: Monomeric fluorescent timers that change color from blue to red report on cellular trafficking. Subach FV, Subach OM, Gundorov IS, Morozova KS, Piatkevich KD, Cuervo AM, Verkhusha VV. Nat Chem Biol. 2009 Feb;5(2):118-26. Epub 2009 Jan 11. 10.1038/nchembio.138 PubMed 19136976.
Backbone
  Vector backbone: pTRE
  Backbone manufacturer: Clontech
  Backbone size w/o insert (bp): 3125
  Vector type: Mammalian Expression
Growth in bacteria
  Bacterial resistance: Ampicillin, 100 μg/mL
  Growth temperature: 37°C
  Growth strain: DH5alpha
  Copy number: Low Copy
Gene/Insert
  Gene/Insert name: Slow-FT (alt name: blue-to-red fluorescent timer)
  Insert size (bp): 711
  Mutation: M18V/E30V/K69R/L84W/A179V compared to mCherry (but numbering relative to EGFP)
  Promoter: PTight Tet-responsive PminCMVd
  Cloning method: Restriction Enzyme; 5′ cloning site EcoRI (unknown if destroyed); 3′ cloning site XbaI (unknown if destroyed)
  Sequencing primers: 5′ ccgggtcgagtaggcgtg
Terms and licenses: Academic/Nonprofit Terms; Industry Terms: Not Available to Industry
How to cite: pTRE-Slow-FT was a gift from Vladislav Verkhusha (Addgene plasmid # 31915 ; http://n2t.net/addgene:31915 ; RRID:Addgene_31915)
