[The description below was written by a language model from this plasmid's Addgene catalogue record and pLannotate feature annotations shown in this document.]
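Description:
pTRE-Slow-FT is a mammalian expression plasmid built on the Clontech pTRE backbone that places the Slow-FT fluorescent timer under tetracycline-regulated control. In bacteria it is maintained through a ColE1/pUC-type origin of replication and selected with ampicillin via a β-lactamase gene driven by its own promoter. The catalogue entry lists the plasmid as low copy, although the annotated origin is of the type usually described as high copy. No mammalian selection marker is annotated. The short fragments matching str, cat/CmR, lacI and SV40 large T antigen appear to be non-functional backbone remnants rather than working genes.

The expression cassette begins with a tetracycline response element containing seven tetO operator copies, fused to a minimal CMV promoter (recorded as the PTight Tet-responsive promoter). On its own this promoter has very little activity. Transcription depends on a tetracycline-controlled transactivator supplied separately, for example from a Tet-Off or Tet-On cell line or a co-transfected plasmid, so expression can be switched on or off with tetracycline or doxycycline. Downstream lies the 711 bp, mammalian codon-optimised Slow-FT coding sequence, cloned between EcoRI and XbaI sites, with an SV40 polyadenylation signal annotated immediately after it. Slow-FT is a monomeric mCherry derivative carrying the M18V, E30V, K69R, L84W and A179V substitutions (numbered relative to EGFP), and its fluorescence changes from blue to red as the protein matures.

Combining a timer protein with an inducible promoter allows a defined pulse of expression. The blue-to-red ratio then reports the age of the protein pool, which is useful for timing promoter activity and following cellular events such as protein trafficking in mammalian cells.
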