Features (pLannotate 1.2.2; 14 found; start..end, strand, type, name):
     15..285     +  protein_bind   tetracycline response element: contains seven copies of the tetracycline operator tetO tetracycline repressor TetR
    296..313     +  misc_feature   MCS (fragment): pUC18/19 multiple cloning site
    318..355     +  promoter       minimal CMV promoter: human cytomegalovirus (CMV) immediate early promoter
    455..1165    +  CDS            Slow-FT: blue-to-red fluorescent timer derivative of mCherry (Subach et al., 2009) mammalian codon-optimized
   1173..1307    -  polyA_signal   SV40 poly(A) signal: SV40 polyadenylation signal
   1330..1413    -  CDS            large T antigen (fragment): large T antigen from SV40 (simian virus 40)
   1430..1501    -  CDS            str (fragment): STR_KLEPN - Protein inferred from homology: Swiss-Prot protein existence level 3. The aminoglycoside phosphotransferases achieve inactivation of their antibiotic substrates by phosphorylation. From Klebsiella pneumoniae.
   1504..1602    -  CDS            str (fragment): STR_KLEPN - Protein inferred from homology: Swiss-Prot protein existence level 3. The aminoglycoside phosphotransferases achieve inactivation of their antibiotic substrates by phosphorylation. From Klebsiella pneumoniae.
   1638..1666    +  promoter       cat promoter (fragment): promoter of the E. coli cat gene encoding chloramphenicol acetyltransferase
   1667..1783    +  CDS            CmR (fragment): chloramphenicol acetyltransferase; cat; confers resistance to chloramphenicol
   1778..1834    -  CDS            lacI (fragment): lac repressor; lacI; The lac repressor binds to the lac operator to inhibit transcription in E. coli. This inhibition can be relieved by adding lactose or isopropyl-β-D-thiogalactopyranoside (IPTG).
   2017..2605    -  rep_origin     ori: high-copy-number ColE1/pMB1/pBR322/pUC origin of replication
   2776..3636    -  CDS            AmpR: β-lactamase; bla; confers resistance to ampicillin, carbenicillin, and related antibiotics
   3637..3741    -  promoter       AmpR promoter: bla
>Addgene plasmid #31915 | pTRE-Slow-FT | depositor full sequence | sequence record 36033 | pTRE-Slow-FT sequence 3836 bps
CTCGAGTTTACCACTCCCTATCAGTGATAGAGAAAAGTGAAAGTCGAGTTTACCACTCCCTATCAGTGAT
AGAGAAAAGTGAAAGTCGAGTTTACCACTCCCTATCAGTGATAGAGAAAAGTGAAAGTCGAGTTTACCAC
TCCCTATCAGTGATAGAGAAAAGTGAAAGTCGAGTTTACCACTCCCTATCAGTGATAGAGAAAAGTGAAA
GTCGAGTTTACCACTCCCTATCAGTGATAGAGAAAAGTGAAAGTCGAGTTTACCACTCCCTATCAGTGAT
AGAGAAAAGTGAAAGTCGAGCTCGGTACCCGGGTCGAGTAGGCGTGTACGGTGGGAGGCCTATATAAGCA
GAGCTCGTTTAGTGAACCGTCAGATCGCCTGGAGACGCCATCCACGCTGTTTTGACCTCCATAGAAGACA
CCGGGACCGATCCAGCCTCCGCGGCCCCGAATTCATGGTGAGCAAGGGCGAGGAGGATAACATGGCCATC
ATCAAGGAGTTCATGCGTTTCAAGGTGCACGTGGAGGGCTCCGTGAACGGCCACGAGTTCGAGATCGTGG
GCGAGGGCGAGGGCCGCCCCTACGAGGGCACCCAGACCGCCAAGCTGAAGGTGACCAAGGGTGGCCCCCT
GCCCTTCGCCTGGGACATCCTGTCCCCTCAGTTCATGTACGGCTCCAGGGCCTACGTGAAGCACCCCGCC
GACATCCCCGACTACTGGAAGCTGTCCTTCCCCGAGGGCTTCAAGTGGGAGCGCGTGATGAACTTCGAGG
ACGGCGGCGTGGTGACCGTGACCCAGGACTCCTCCCTGCAGGACGGCGAGTTCATCTACAAGGTGAAGCT
GCGCGGCACCAACTTCCCCTCCGACGGCCCCGTAATGCAGAAGAAGACCATGGGCTGGGAGGCCTCCTCC
GAGCGGATGTACCCCGAGGACGGCGCCCTGAAGGGCGAGATCAAGCAGAGGCTGAAGCTGAAGGACGGCG
GCCACTACGACGTTGAGGTCAAGACCACCTACAAGGCCAAGAAGCCCGTGCAGCTGCCCGGCGCCTACAA
CGTCAACATCAAGTTGGACATCACCTCCCACAACGAGGACTACACCATCGTGGAACAGTACGAACGCGCC
GAGGGCCGCCACTCCACCGGCGGCATGGACGAGCTGTACAAGTAATCTAGAGGATCCAGACATGATAAGA
TACATTGATGAGTTTGGACAAACCACAACTAGAATGCAGTGAAAAAAATGCTTTATTTGTGAAATTTGTG
ATGCTATTGCTTTATTTGTAACCATTATAAGCTGCAATAAACAAGTTAACAACAACAATTGCATTCATTT
TATGTTTCAGGTTCAGGGGGAGGTGTGGGAGGTTTTTTAAAGCAAGTAAAACCTCTACAAATGTGGTATG
GCTGATTATGATCCTGCAAGCCTCGTCGTCTGGCCGGACCACGCTATCTGTGCAAGGTCCCCGGACGCGC
GCTCCATGAGCAGAGCGCCCGCCGCCGAGGCAAGACTCGGGCGGCGCCCTGCCCGTCCCACCAGGTCAAC
AGGCGGTAACCGGCCTCTTCATCGGGAATGCGCGCGACCTTCAGCATCGCCGGCATGTCCCCTGGCGGAC
GGGAAGTATCAGCTCGACCAAGCTTGGCGAGATTTTCAGGAGCTAAGGAAGCTAAAATGGAGAAAAAAAT
CACTGGATATACCACCGTTGATATATCCCAATGGCATCGTAAAGAACATTTTGAGGCATTTCAGTCAGTT
GCTCAATGTACCTATAACCAGACCGTTCAGCTGCATTAATGAATCGGCCAACGCGCGGGGAGAGGCGGTT
TGCGTATTGGGCGCTCTTCCGCTTCCTCGCTCACTGACTCGCTGCGCTCGGTCGTTCGGCTGCGGCGAGC
GGTATCAGCTCACTCAAAGGCGGTAATACGGTTATCCACAGAATCAGGGGATAACGCAGGAAAGAACATG
TGAGCAAAAGGCCAGCAAAAGGCCAGGAACCGTAAAAAGGCCGCGTTGCTGGCGTTTTTCCATAGGCTCC
GCCCCCCTGACGAGCATCACAAAAATCGACGCTCAAGTCAGAGGTGGCGAAACCCGACAGGACTATAAAG
ATACCAGGCGTTTCCCCCTGGAAGCTCCCTCGTGCGCTCTCCTGTTCCGACCCTGCCGCTTACCGGATAC
CTGTCCGCCTTTCTCCCTTCGGGAAGCGTGGCGCTTTCTCAATGCTCACGCTGTAGGTATCTCAGTTCGG
TGTAGGTCGTTCGCTCCAAGCTGGGCTGTGTGCACGAACCCCCCGTTCAGCCCGACCGCTGCGCCTTATC
CGGTAACTATCGTCTTGAGTCCAACCCGGTAAGACACGACTTATCGCCACTGGCAGCAGCCACTGGTAAC
AGGATTAGCAGAGCGAGGTATGTAGGCGGTGCTACAGAGTTCTTGAAGTGGTGGCCTAACTACGGCTACA
CTAGAAGGACAGTATTTGGTATCTGCGCTCTGCTGAAGCCAGTTACCTTCGGAAAAAGAGTTGGTAGCTC
TTGATCCGGCAAACAAACCACCGCTGGTAGCGGTGGTTTTTTTGTTTGCAAGCAGCAGATTACGCGCAGA
AAAAAAGGATCTCAAGAAGATCCTTTGATCTTTTCTACGGGGTCTGACGCTCAGTGGAACGAAAACTCAC
GTTAAGGGATTTTGGTCATGAGATTATCAAAAAGGATCTTCACCTAGATCCTTTTAAATTAAAAATGAAG
TTTTAAATCAATCTAAAGTATATATGAGTAAACTTGGTCTGACAGTTACCAATGCTTAATCAGTGAGGCA
CCTATCTCAGCGATCTGTCTATTTCGTTCATCCATAGTTGCCTGACTCCCCGTCGTGTAGATAACTACGA
TACGGGAGGGCTTACCATCTGGCCCCAGTGCTGCAATGATACCGCGAGACCCACGCTCACCGGCTCCAGA
TTTATCAGCAATAAACCAGCCAGCCGGAAGGGCCGAGCGCAGAAGTGGTCCTGCAACTTTATCCGCCTCC
ATCCAGTCTATTAATTGTTGCCGGGAAGCTAGAGTAAGTAGTTCGCCAGTTAATAGTTTGCGCAACGTTG
TTGCCATTGCTACAGGCATCGTGGTGTCACGCTCGTCGTTTGGTATGGCTTCATTCAGCTCCGGTTCCCA
ACGATCAAGGCGAGTTACATGATCCCCCATGTTGTGCAAAAAAGCGGTTAGCTCCTTCGGTCCTCCGATC
GTTGTCAGAAGTAAGTTGGCCGCAGTGTTATCACTCATGGTTATGGCAGCACTGCATAATTCTCTTACTG
TCATGCCATCCGTAAGATGCTTTTCTGTGACTGGTGAGTACTCAACCAAGTCATTCTGAGAATAGTGTAT
GCGGCGACCGAGTTGCTCTTGCCCGGCGTCAATACGGGATAATACCGCGCCACATAGCAGAACTTTAAAA
GTGCTCATCATTGGAAAACGTTCTTCGGGGCGAAAACTCTCAAGGATCTTACCGCTGTTGAGATCCAGTT
CGATGTAACCCACTCGTGCACCCAACTGATCTTCAGCATCTTTTACTTTCACCAGCGTTTCTGGGTGAGC
AAAAACAGGAAGGCAAAATGCCGCAAAAAAGGGAATAAGGGCGACACGGAAATGTTGAATACTCATACTC
TTCCTTTTTCAATATTATTGAAGCATTTATCAGGGTTATTGTCTCATGAGCGGATACATATTTGAATGTA
TTTAGAAAAATAAACAAATAGGGGTTCCGCGCACATTTCCCCGAAAAGTGCCACCTGACGTCTAAGAAAC
CATTATTATCATGACATTAACCTATAAAAATAGGCGTATCACGAGGCCCTTTCGTC
