>Addgene plasmid #31915 | pTRE-Slow-FT | addgene partial sequence | sequence record 41480 | LNCX 5'-AGCTCGTTTAGTGAACCGTCAGATC-3'
CGCTGTTTTGACCTCCATAGAAGACACCGGGACCGATCCAGCCTCCGCGGCCCCGAATTCATGGTGAGCA
AGGGCGAGGAGGATAACATGGCCATCATCAAGGAGTTCATGCGTTTCAAGGTGCACGTGGAGGGCTCCGT
GAACGGCCACGAGTTCGAGATCGTGGGCGAGGGCGAGGGCCGCCCCTACGAGGGCACCCAGACCGCCAAG
CTGAAGGTGACCAAGGGTGGCCCCCTGCCCTTCGCCTGGGACATCCTGTCCCCTCAGTTCATGTACGGCT
CCAGGGCCTACGTGAAGCACCCCGCCGACATCCCCGACTACTGGAAGCTGTCCTTCCCCGAGGGCTTCAA
GTGGGAGCGCGTGATGAACTTCGAGGACGGCGGCGTGGTGACCGTGACCCAGGACTCCTCCCTGCAGGAC
GGCGAGTTCATCTACAAGGTGAAGCTGCGCGGCACCA
