>Addgene plasmid #31915 | pTRE-Slow-FT | addgene partial sequence | sequence record 41481 | EBV-rev 5'-GTGGTTTGTCCAAACTCATC-3'
CTCTAGATTACTTGTACAGCTCGTCCATGCCGCCGGTGGAGTGGCGGCCCTCGGCGCGTTCGTACTGTTC
CACGATGGTGTAGTCCTCGTTGTGGGAGGTGATGTCCAACTTGATGTTGACGTTGTAGGCGCCGGGCAGC
TGCACGGGCTTCTTGGCCTTGTAGGTGGTCTTGACCTCAACGTCGTAGTGGCCGCCGTCCTTCAGCTTCA
GCCTCTGCTTGATCTCGCCCTTCAGGGCGCCGTCCTCGGGGTACATCCGCTCGGAGGAGGCCTCCCAGCC
CATGGTCTTCTTCTGCATTACGGGGCCGTCGGAGGGGAAGTTGGTGCCGCGCAGCTTCACCTTGTAGATG
AACTCGCCGTCCTGCAGGGAGGAGTCCTGGGTCACGGTCACCACGCCGCCGTCCTCGAAGTTCATCACGC
GCTCCCACTTGAAGCCCTCGGGGAAGGACAGCTTCCAGTAGTCGGGGATGTCGGCGGGGTGCTTCACGTA
GGCCCTGGAGCCGTACATGAACTGAGGGGACAGGATGTCCCAGGCGAAGGGCAGGGGGCCACCCTTGGTC
ACCTTCAGCTTGGCGGTCTGGGTGCCCTCGTAGGGGCGGCCCTCGCCCTCGCCCACGATCTCGAACTCGT
GGCCGTTCACGGAGCCCTCCACGTGCACCTTGAAACGCATGAACTCCTTGATGATGGCCATGTTATCCTC
CTCGCCCTTGCTCACCATGAATTCGGGGCCGCGGAGGCTGGATCGGTCCCGGTGTCTTCTATGGAGGTCA
AAACAGCGTGGATGGCGTCTCCAGGCGATCTGACGGT
